Addgene plasmid #193589: pXPR_003 sgFADD guide 1
Purpose: FADD knockout
Depositing lab: William Hahn. Depositing organization: Dana-Farber Cancer Institute. Publication: Systematic interrogation of tumor cell resistance to CAR T cell therapy in pancreatic cancer. Hagel KR, Arafeh R, Gang S, Arnoff TE, Larson RC, Doench JG, Mathewson ND, Wucherpfennig KW, Maus MV, Hahn WC. Cancer Res. 2022 Dec 22:CAN-22-2245. doi: 10.1158/0008-5472.CAN-22-2245. PubMed 36548402.
Backbone
  Vector backbone: pXPR_003
  Vector type: Lentiviral
  Selectable markers: Puromycin
Growth in bacteria
  Bacterial resistance: Ampicillin, 100 μg/mL
  Growth temperature: 30°C
  Growth strain: NEB Stable
  Copy number: High Copy
Gene/Insert
  Gene/Insert name: sgFADD guide 1
  gRNA/shRNA sequence: CACGCTCTGTCAGGTTGCGG
  Species: H. sapiens (human)
  Entrez Gene: FADD (a.k.a. GIG3, IMD90, MORT1)
  Cloning method: Restriction Enzyme; 5′ cloning site Unknown (unknown if destroyed); 3′ cloning site Unknown (unknown if destroyed)
Terms and licenses: Academic/Nonprofit Terms; Industry Terms: Not Available to Industry
How to cite: pXPR_003 sgFADD guide 1 was a gift from William Hahn (Addgene plasmid # 193589 ; http://n2t.net/addgene:193589 ; RRID:Addgene_193589)
