[The description below was written by a language model from this plasmid's Addgene catalogue record and pLannotate feature annotations shown in this document.]
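Description:
pXPR_003 sgFADD guide 1 is a lentiviral CRISPR guide-expression plasmid built on the pXPR_003 backbone and intended for knockout of the human FADD gene (also known as MORT1). It carries a single guide RNA cassette in which the human U6 RNA polymerase III promoter drives a FADD-targeting spacer fused to the Streptococcus pyogenes Cas9 gRNA scaffold. No Cas9 coding sequence is annotated in the roughly 8.3 kb sequence, so the nuclease has to be supplied separately, for example from cells already expressing Cas9. Downstream of the guide cassette, an EF-1α core promoter with its intron A drives puromycin N-acetyltransferase, allowing selection of transduced mammalian cells, and a WPRE follows to enhance transcript stability and expression.

The viral framework has a third-generation, self-inactivating layout. An RSV promoter fused to a truncated HIV-1 5' LTR produces the genomic RNA in packaging cells. This is followed by the Ψ packaging signal with a partial gag fragment, the Rev response element for Rev-dependent nuclear export, and a cPPT/CTS that aids nuclear import of the reverse-transcribed genome. The ΔU3 3' LTR inactivates LTR promoter activity after integration. An SV40 poly(A) signal and SV40 origin lie outside the viral unit. In bacteria the plasmid is maintained by a high-copy pUC-type origin with ampicillin resistance, and an f1 origin and remnants of lac and phage promoter elements from the parental cloning vector are also present. The construct was deposited in connection with a study of tumour cell resistance to CAR T cell therapy in pancreatic cancer, where FADD loss was examined.
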