Features (pLannotate 1.2.2; 29 found; start..end, strand, type, name):
      3..158     +  CDS            env (fragment): ENV_HV1H2 - Experimental evidence at protein level: Swiss-Prot protein existence level 1. [Transmembrane protein gp41]: Acts as a class I viral fusion protein. Under the current model, the protein has at least 3 conformational states: pre-fusion native state, pre-hairpin intermediate state, and post-fusion hairpin state. During fusion of viral and target intracellular membranes, the coiled coil regions (heptad repeats) assume a trimer-of-hairpins structure, positioning the fusion peptide in close proximity to the C-terminal region of the ectodomain. The formation of this structure appears to d
    162..402     +  promoter       U6 promoter: RNA polymerase III promoter for human U6 snRNA
    432..507     +  misc_RNA       gRNA scaffold: guide RNA scaffold for the Streptococcus pyogenes CRISPR/Cas9 system
    563..680     +  misc_feature   cPPT/CTS: central polypurine tract and central termination sequence of HIV-1
    746..812     +  CDS            small t antigen (fragment): SV40 (simian virus 40) small t antigen
    838..1049    +  promoter       EF-1α core promoter: core promoter for human elongation factor EF-1α
   1050..1988    +  intron         EF-1α intron A: intron upstream of the start codon of human EF-1α
   2010..2609    +  CDS            PuroR (fragment): puromycin N-acetyltransferase; pac from Streptomyces; confers resistance to puromycin
   2625..3213    +  misc_feature   WPRE: woodchuck hepatitis virus posttranscriptional regulatory element
   3264..3283    +  misc_feature   cPPT/CTS (fragment): central polypurine tract and central termination sequence of HIV-1
   3285..3518    +  LTR            3' LTR (ΔU3): self-inactivating 3' long terminal repeat (LTR) from HIV-1
   3596..3717    +  polyA_signal   SV40 poly(A) signal: SV40 polyadenylation signal
   3757..3892    +  rep_origin     SV40 ori: SV40 origin of replication
   3913..3931    -  promoter       T7 promoter: promoter for bacteriophage T7 RNA polymerase
   3939..4094    +  CDS            lacZα (fragment): LacZα fragment of β-galactosidase; lacZ fragment
   4099..4527    +  rep_origin     f1 ori (sequence partly withheld): f1 bacteriophage origin of replication; arrow indicates direction of (+) strand synthesis
   4580..4684    +  promoter       AmpR promoter: bla
   4685..5545    +  CDS            AmpR: β-lactamase; bla; confers resistance to ampicillin, carbenicillin, and related antibiotics
   5716..6304    +  rep_origin     ori: high-copy-number ColE1/pMB1/pBR322/pUC origin of replication
   6487..6579    +  CDS            lacI (fragment): lac repressor; lacI; The lac repressor binds to the lac operator to inhibit transcription in E. coli. This inhibition can be relieved by adding lactose or isopropyl-β-D-thiogalactopyranoside (IPTG).
   6592..6613    +  protein_bind   CAP binding site: CAP binding activates transcription in the presence of cAMP. E. coli catabolite activator protein
   6628..6658    +  promoter       lac promoter: promoter for the E. coli lac operon
   6666..6682    +  protein_bind   lac operator: The lac repressor binds to the lac operator to inhibit transcription in E. coli. This inhibition can be relieved by adding lactose or isopropyl-β-D-thiogalactopyranoside (IPTG). lac repressor encoded by lacI
   6727..6745    +  promoter       T3 promoter: promoter for bacteriophage T3 RNA polymerase
   6773..6999    +  promoter       RSV promoter: Rous sarcoma virus enhancer/promoter
   7000..7180    +  LTR            5' LTR (truncated): truncated 5' long terminal repeat (LTR) from HIV-1
   7227..7352    +  misc_feature   HIV-1 Ψ: packaging signal of human immunodeficiency virus type 1
   7336..7699    +  CDS            HIV-1 gag (fragment): gag protein from human immunodeficiency virus 1; gag
   7845..8078    +  misc_feature   RRE: The Rev response element (RRE) of HIV-1 allows for Rev-dependent mRNA export from the nucleus to the cytoplasm.
>Addgene plasmid #193589 | pXPR_003 sgFADD guide 1 | addgene full sequence | sequence record 380110 | Addgene NGS Result
TAACAAATTGGCTGTGGTATATAAAATTATTCATAATGATAGTAGGAGGCTTGGTAGGTTTAAGAATAGT
TTTTGCTGTACTTTCTATAGTGAATAGAGTTAGGCAGGGATATTCACCATTATCGTTTCAGACCCACCTC
CCAACCCCGAGGGGACCCAGAGAGGGCCTATTTCCCATGATTCCTTCATATTTGCATATACGATACAAGG
CTGTTAGAGAGATAATTAGAATTAATTTGACTGTAAACACAAAGATATTAGTACAAAATACGTGACGTAG
AAAGTAATAATTTCTTGGGTAGTTTGCAGTTTTAAAATTATGTTTTAAAATGGACTATCATATGCTTACC
GTAACTTGAAAGTATTTCGATTTCTTGGCTTTATATATCTTGTGGAAAGGACGAAACACCGCACGCTCTG
TCAGGTTGCGGGTTTTAGAGCTAGAAATAGCAAGTTAAAATAAGGCTAGTCCGTTATCAACTTGAAAAAG
TGGCACCGAGTCGGTGCTTTTTTAAGCTTGGCGTAACTAGATCTTGAGACAAATGGCAGTATTCATCCAC
AATTTTAAAAGAAAAGGGGGGATTGGGGGGTACAGTGCAGGGGAAAGAATAGTAGACATAATAGCAACAG
ACATACAAACTAAAGAATTACAAAAACAAATTACAAAAATTCAAAATTTTCGGGTTTATTACAGGGACAG
CAGAGATCCACTTTGGCGCCGGCTCGAGGGGGCCCGGGTGCAAAGATGGATAAAGTTTTAAACAGAGAGG
AATCTTTGCAGCTAATGGACCTTCTAGGTCTTGAAAGGAGTGGGAATTGGCTCCGGTGCCCGTCAGTGGG
CAGAGCGCACATCGCCCACAGTCCCCGAGAAGTTGGGGGGAGGGGTCGGCAATTGATCCGGTGCCTAGAG
AAGGTGGCGCGGGGTAAACTGGGAAAGTGATGTCGTGTACTGGCTCCGCCTTTTTCCCGAGGGTGGGGGA
GAACCGTATATAAGTGCAGTAGTCGCCGTGAACGTTCTTTTTCGCAACGGGTTTGCCGCCAGAACACAGG
TAAGTGCCGTGTGTGGTTCCCGCGGGCCTGGCCTCTTTACGGGTTATGGCCCTTGCGTGCCTTGAATTAC
TTCCACCTGGCTGCAGTACGTGATTCTTGATCCCGAGCTTCGGGTTGGAAGTGGGTGGGAGAGTTCGAGG
CCTTGCGCTTAAGGAGCCCCTTCGCCTCGTGCTTGAGTTGAGGCCTGGCCTGGGCGCTGGGGCCGCCGCG
TGCGAATCTGGTGGCACCTTCGCGCCTGTCTCGCTGCTTTCGATAAGTCTCTAGCCATTTAAAATTTTTG
ATGACCTGCTGCGACGCTTTTTTTCTGGCAAGATAGTCTTGTAAATGCGGGCCAAGATCTGCACACTGGT
ATTTCGGTTTTTGGGGCCGCGGGCGGCGACGGGGCCCGTGCGTCCCAGCGCACATGTTCGGCGAGGCGGG
GCCTGCGAGCGCGGCCACCGAGAATCGGACGGGGGTAGTCTCAAGCTGGCCGGCCTGCTCTGGTGCCTGG
CCTCGCGCCGCCGTGTATCGCCCCGCCCTGGGCGGCAAGGCTGGCCCGGTCGGCACCAGTTGCGTGAGCG
GAAAGATGGCCGCTTCCCGGCCCTGCTGCAGGGAGCTCAAAATGGAGGACGCGGCGCTCGGGAGAGCGGG
CGGGTGAGTCACCCACACAAAGGAAAAGGGCCTTTCCGTCCTCAGCCGTCGCTTCATGTGACTCCACGGA
GTACCGGGCGCCGTCCAGGCACCTCGATTAGTTCTCGAGCTTTTGGAGTACGTCGTCTTTAGGTTGGGGG
GAGGGGTTTTATGCGATGGAGTTTCCCCACACTGAGTGGGTGGAGACTGAAGTTAGGCCAGCTTGGCACT
TGATGTAATTCTCCTTGGAATTTGCCCTTTTTGAGTTTGGATCTTGGTTCATTCTCAAGCCTCAGACAGT
GGTTCAAAGTTTTTTTCTTCCATTTCAGGTGTCGTGACGTACGGCCACCATGACCGAGTACAAGCCCACG
GTGCGCCTCGCCACCCGCGACGACGTCCCCAGGGCCGTACGCACCCTCGCCGCCGCGTTCGCCGACTACC
CCGCCACGCGCCACACCGTCGATCCGGACCGCCACATCGAGCGGGTCACCGAGCTGCAAGAACTCTTCCT
CACGCGCGTCGGGCTCGACATCGGCAAGGTGTGGGTCGCGGACGACGGCGCCGCCGTGGCGGTCTGGACC
ACGCCGGAGAGCGTCGAAGCGGGGGCGGTGTTCGCCGAGATCGGCCCGCGCATGGCCGAGTTGAGCGGTT
CCCGGCTGGCCGCGCAGCAACAGATGGAAGGCCTCCTGGCGCCGCACCGGCCCAAGGAGCCCGCGTGGTT
CCTGGCCACCGTCGGAGTCTCGCCCGACCACCAGGGCAAGGGTCTGGGCAGCGCCGTCGTGCTCCCCGGA
GTGGAGGCGGCCGAGCGCGCCGGGGTGCCCGCCTTCCTGGAGACCTCCGCGCCCCGCAACCTCCCCTTCT
ACGAGCGGCTCGGCTTCACCGTCACCGCCGACGTCGAGGTGCCCGAAGGACCGCGCACCTGGTGCATGAC
CCGCAAGCCCGGTGCCTGAACGCGTTAAGTCGACAATCAACCTCTGGATTACAAAATTTGTGAAAGATTG
ACTGGTATTCTTAACTATGTTGCTCCTTTTACGCTATGTGGATACGCTGCTTTAATGCCTTTGTATCATG
CTATTGCTTCCCGTATGGCTTTCATTTTCTCCTCCTTGTATAAATCCTGGTTGCTGTCTCTTTATGAGGA
GTTGTGGCCCGTTGTCAGGCAACGTGGCGTGGTGTGCACTGTGTTTGCTGACGCAACCCCCACTGGTTGG
GGCATTGCCACCACCTGTCAGCTCCTTTCCGGGACTTTCGCTTTCCCCCTCCCTATTGCCACGGCGGAAC
TCATCGCCGCCTGCCTTGCCCGCTGCTGGACAGGGGCTCGGCTGTTGGGCACTGACAATTCCGTGGTGTT
GTCGGGGAAATCATCGTCCTTTCCTTGGCTGCTCGCCTGTGTTGCCACCTGGATTCTGCGCGGGACGTCC
TTCTGCTACGTCCCTTCGGCCCTCAATCCAGCGGACCTTCCTTCCCGCGGCCTGCTGCCGGCTCTGCGGC
CTCTTCCGCGTCTTCGCCTTCGCCCTCAGACGAGTCGGATCTCCCTTTGGGCCGCCTCCCCGCGTCGACT
TTAAGACCAATGACTTACAAGGCAGCTGTAGATCTTAGCCACTTTTTAAAAGAAAAGGGGGGACTGGAAG
GGCTAATTCACTCCCAACGAAGACAAGATCTGCTTTTTGCTTGTACTGGGTCTCTCTGGTTAGACCAGAT
CTGAGCCTGGGAGCTCTCTGGCTAACTAGGGAACCCACTGCTTAAGCCTCAATAAAGCTTGCCTTGAGTG
CTTCAAGTAGTGTGTGCCCGTCTGTTGTGTGACTCTGGTAACTAGAGATCCCTCAGACCCTTTTAGTCAG
TGTGGAAAATCTCTAGCAGTACGTATAGTAGTTCATGTCATCTTATTATTCAGTATTTATAACTTGCAAA
GAAATGAATATCAGAGAGTGAGAGGAACTTGTTTATTGCAGCTTATAATGGTTACAAATAAAGCAATAGC
ATCACAAATTTCACAAATAAAGCATTTTTTTCACTGCATTCTAGTTGTGGTTTGTCCAAACTCATCAATG
TATCTTATCATGTCTGGCTCTAGCTATCCCGCCCCTAACTCCGCCCATCCCGCCCCTAACTCCGCCCAGT
TCCGCCCATTCTCCGCCCCATGGCTGACTAATTTTTTTTATTTATGCAGAGGCCGAGGCCGCCTCGGCCT
CTGAGCTATTCCAGAAGTAGTGAGGAGGCTTTTTTGGAGGCCTAGGGACGTACCCAATTCGCCCTATAGT
GAGTCGTATTACGCGCGCTCACTGGCCGTCGTTTTACAACGTCGTGACTGGGAAAACCCTGGCGTTACCC
AACTTAATCGCCTTGCAGCACATCCCCCTTTCGCCAGCTGGCGTAATAGCGAAGAGGCCCGCACCGATCG
CCCTTCCCAACAGTTGCGCAGCCTGAATGGCGAATGGG
[124 nt withheld, positions 4099-4222]
C
[91 nt withheld, positions 4224-4314]
A
[49 nt withheld, positions 4316-4364]
CCTTTGACGTTGGAGTCCACGTTCTTT
[37 nt withheld, positions 4392-4428]
ACCCTATCTCGGTCTATTCTTTTGATTTATAAGGGATTTTGCCGATTTCGGCCTATTGGTTAAAAAATGA
GCTGATTTAACAAAAATTTAACGCGAATTTTAACAAAATATTAACGCTTACAATTTAGGTGGCACTTTTC
GGGGAAATGTGCGCGGAACCCCTATTTGTTTATTTTTCTAAATACATTCAAATATGTATCCGCTCATGAG
ACAATAACCCTGATAAATGCTTCAATAATATTGAAAAAGGAAGAGTATGAGTATTCAACATTTCCGTGTC
GCCCTTATTCCCTTTTTTGCGGCATTTTGCCTTCCTGTTTTTGCTCACCCAGAAACGCTGGTGAAAGTAA
AAGATGCTGAAGATCAGTTGGGTGCACGAGTGGGTTACATCGAACTGGATCTCAACAGCGGTAAGATCCT
TGAGAGTTTTCGCCCCGAAGAACGTTTTCCAATGATGAGCACTTTTAAAGTTCTGCTATGTGGCGCGGTA
TTATCCCGTATTGACGCCGGGCAAGAGCAACTCGGTCGCCGCATACACTATTCTCAGAATGACTTGGTTG
AGTACTCACCAGTCACAGAAAAGCATCTTACGGATGGCATGACAGTAAGAGAATTATGCAGTGCTGCCAT
AACCATGAGTGATAACACTGCGGCCAACTTACTTCTGACAACGATCGGAGGACCGAAGGAGCTAACCGCT
TTTTTGCACAACATGGGGGATCATGTAACTCGCCTTGATCGTTGGGAACCGGAGCTGAATGAAGCCATAC
CAAACGACGAGCGTGACACCACGATGCCTGTAGCAATGGCAACAACGTTGCGCAAACTATTAACTGGCGA
ACTACTTACTCTAGCTTCCCGGCAACAATTAATAGACTGGATGGAGGCGGATAAAGTTGCAGGACCACTT
CTGCGCTCGGCCCTTCCGGCTGGCTGGTTTATTGCTGATAAATCTGGAGCCGGTGAGCGTGGGTCTCGCG
GTATCATTGCAGCACTGGGGCCAGATGGTAAGCCCTCCCGTATCGTAGTTATCTACACGACGGGGAGTCA
GGCAACTATGGATGAACGAAATAGACAGATCGCTGAGATAGGTGCCTCACTGATTAAGCATTGGTAACTG
TCAGACCAAGTTTACTCATATATACTTTAGATTGATTTAAAACTTCATTTTTAATTTAAAAGGATCTAGG
TGAAGATCCTTTTTGATAATCTCATGACCAAAATCCCTTAACGTGAGTTTTCGTTCCACTGAGCGTCAGA
CCCCGTAGAAAAGATCAAAGGATCTTCTTGAGATCCTTTTTTTCTGCGCGTAATCTGCTGCTTGCAAACA
AAAAAACCACCGCTACCAGCGGTGGTTTGTTTGCCGGATCAAGAGCTACCAACTCTTTTTCCGAAGGTAA
CTGGCTTCAGCAGAGCGCAGATACCAAATACTGTTCTTCTAGTGTAGCCGTAGTTAGGCCACCACTTCAA
GAACTCTGTAGCACCGCCTACATACCTCGCTCTGCTAATCCTGTTACCAGTGGCTGCTGCCAGTGGCGAT
AAGTCGTGTCTTACCGGGTTGGACTCAAGACGATAGTTACCGGATAAGGCGCAGCGGTCGGGCTGAACGG
GGGGTTCGTGCACACAGCCCAGCTTGGAGCGAACGACCTACACCGAACTGAGATACCTACAGCGTGAGCT
ATGAGAAAGCGCCACGCTTCCCGAAGGGAGAAAGGCGGACAGGTATCCGGTAAGCGGCAGGGTCGGAACA
GGAGAGCGCACGAGGGAGCTTCCAGGGGGAAACGCCTGGTATCTTTATAGTCCTGTCGGGTTTCGCCACC
TCTGACTTGAGCGTCGATTTTTGTGATGCTCGTCAGGGGGGCGGAGCCTATGGAAAAACGCCAGCAACGC
GGCCTTTTTACGGTTCCTGGCCTTTTGCTGGCCTTTTGCTCACATGTTCTTTCCTGCGTTATCCCCTGAT
TCTGTGGATAACCGTATTACCGCCTTTGAGTGAGCTGATACCGCTCGCCGCAGCCGAACGACCGAGCGCA
GCGAGTCAGTGAGCGAGGAAGCGGAAGAGCGCCCAATACGCAAACCGCCTCTCCCCGCGCGTTGGCCGAT
TCATTAATGCAGCTGGCACGACAGGTTTCCCGACTGGAAAGCGGGCAGTGAGCGCAACGCAATTAATGTG
AGTTAGCTCACTCATTAGGCACCCCAGGCTTTACACTTTATGCTTCCGGCTCGTATGTTGTGTGGAATTG
TGAGCGGATAACAATTTCACACAGGAAACAGCTATGACCATGATTACGCCAAGCGCGCAATTAACCCTCA
CTAAAGGGAACAAAAGCTGGAGCTGCAAGCTTAATGTAGTCTTATGCAATACTCTTGTAGTCTTGCAACA
TGGTAACGATGAGTTAGCAACATGCCTTACAAGGAGAGAAAAAGCACCGTGCATGCCGATTGGTGGAAGT
AAGGTGGTACGATCGTGCCTTATTAGGAAGGCAACAGACGGGTCTGACATGGATTGGACGAACCACTGAA
TTGCCGCATTGCAGAGATATTGTATTTAAGTGCCTAGCTCGATACATAAACGGGTCTCTCTGGTTAGACC
AGATCTGAGCCTGGGAGCTCTCTGGCTAACTAGGGAACCCACTGCTTAAGCCTCAATAAAGCTTGCCTTG
AGTGCTTCAAGTAGTGTGTGCCCGTCTGTTGTGTGACTCTGGTAACTAGAGATCCCTCAGACCCTTTTAG
TCAGTGTGGAAAATCTCTAGCAGTGGCGCCCGAACAGGGACTTGAAAGCGAAAGGGAAACCAGAGGAGCT
CTCTCGACGCAGGACTCGGCTTGCTGAAGCGCGCACGGCAAGAGGCGAGGGGCGGCGACTGGTGAGTACG
CCAAAAATTTTGACTAGCGGAGGCTAGAAGGAGAGAGATGGGTGCGAGAGCGTCAGTATTAAGCGGGGGA
GAATTAGATCGCGATGGGAAAAAATTCGGTTAAGGCCAGGGGGAAAGAAAAAATATAAATTAAAACATAT
AGTATGGGCAAGCAGGGAGCTAGAACGATTCGCAGTTAATCCTGGCCTGTTAGAAACATCAGAAGGCTGT
AGACAAATACTGGGACAGCTACAACCATCCCTTCAGACAGGATCAGAAGAACTTAGATCATTATATAATA
CAGTAGCAACCCTCTATTGTGTGCATCAAAGGATAGAGATAAAAGACACCAAGGAAGCTTTAGACAAGAT
AGAGGAAGAGCAAAACAAAAGTAAGACCACCGCACAGCAAGCGGCCGCTGATCTTCAGACCTGGAGGAGG
AGATATGAGGGACAATTGGAGAAGTGAATTATATAAATATAAAGTAGTAAAAATTGAACCATTAGGAGTA
GCACCCACCAAGGCAAAGAGAAGAGTGGTGCAGAGAGAAAAAAGAGCAGTGGGAATAGGAGCTTTGTTCC
TTGGGTTCTTGGGAGCAGCAGGAAGCACTATGGGCGCAGCGTCAATGACGCTGACGGTACAGGCCAGACA
ATTATTGTCTGGTATAGTGCAGCAGCAGAACAATTTGCTGAGGGCTATTGAGGCGCAACAGCATCTGTTG
CAACTCACAGTCTGGGGCATCAAGCAGCTCCAGGCAAGAATCCTGGCTGTGGAAAGATACCTAAAGGATC
AACAGCTCCTGGGGATTTGGGGTTGCTCTGGAAAACTCATTTGCACCACTGCTGTGCCTTGGAATGCTAG
TTGGAGTAATAAATCTCTGGAACAGATTTGGAATCACACGACCTGGATGGAGTGGGACAGAGAAATTAAC
AATTACACAAGCTTAATACACTCCTTAATTGAAGAATCGCAAAACCAGCAAGAAAAGAATGAACAAGAAT
TATTGGAATTAGATAAATGGGCAAGTTTGTGGAATTGGTTTAACA
